Addgene plasmid #142929: TFORF2281
Purpose: Lentiviral vector for overexpressing transcription factor ORFs with unique 24-bp barcodes. Barcodes facilitate identification of transcription factors in pooled screens.
Depositing lab: Feng Zhang. Depositing organization: Broad Institute. Publication: A transcription factor atlas of directed differentiation. Joung J, Ma S, Tay T, Geiger-Schuller KR, Kirchgatterer PC, Verdine VK, Guo B, Arias-Garcia MA, Allen WE, Singh A, Kuksenko O, Abudayyeh OO, Gootenberg JS, Fu Z, Macrae RK, Buenrostro JD, Regev A, Zhang F. Cell. 2023 Jan 5;186(1):209-229.e26. doi: 10.1016/j.cell.2022.11.026. PubMed 36608654.
Backbone
  Vector backbone: pLX_TRC317
  Backbone manufacturer: Broad Institute Genetic Perturbation Platform
  Backbone size w/o insert (bp): 8264
  Vector type: Mammalian Expression, Lentiviral
  Selectable markers: Puromycin
Growth in bacteria
  Bacterial resistance: Ampicillin, 100 μg/mL
  Growth temperature: 37°C
  Growth strain: NEB Stable
  Copy number: High Copy
Gene/Insert
  Gene/Insert name: MYBBP1A
  Species: H. sapiens (human)
  Insert size (bp): 4100
  Entrez Gene: MYBBP1A (a.k.a. P160, PAP2)
  Promoter: EF1a
  Cloning method: Unknown
  Sequencing primers: 5′ GGGTGGAGACTGAAGTTAGGCCAG; 3′ CACATAGCGTAAAAGGAGCAACATAG
Terms and licenses: Academic/Nonprofit Terms; Industry Terms: Not Available to Industry
Depositor comments: NM_001105538,ENST00000381556 . The transcription factor ORF portion of this plasmid was synthesized by Genewiz. Please test multiple small colonies in case of plasmid recombination. To make this collection available in a timely manner, a portion of this collection was not fully sequenced by Addgene. If an Addgene verified full plasmid sequence is not available, please contact us prior to placing an order to request the full sequence.
How to cite: TFORF2281 was a gift from Feng Zhang (Addgene plasmid # 142929 ; http://n2t.net/addgene:142929 ; RRID:Addgene_142929)
