[The description below was written by a language model from this plasmid's Addgene catalogue record and pLannotate feature annotations shown in this document.]
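Description:
TFORF2281 is a third-generation-style, self-inactivating lentiviral expression plasmid built on the pLX_TRC317 backbone. It carries the human MYBBP1A open reading frame (also known as P160 or PAP2) as one member of a barcoded transcription factor ORF collection. In bacteria it is maintained through a high-copy ColE1/pUC-type origin and selected with ampicillin via the β-lactamase gene. An f1 origin and remnants of a lac/lacZα cloning region flanked by T7 and T3 promoters are also present in the backbone. The depositor notes that the plasmid can recombine, which is a common concern for LTR-containing vectors.

The viral portion begins with an RSV promoter fused to a truncated HIV-1 5' LTR, which drives Tat-independent production of the genomic RNA in packaging cells. This is followed by the Ψ packaging signal with a gag fragment, and the Rev response element for nuclear export of the unspliced transcript. Within the transfer region, an SV40 early promoter/origin drives puromycin N-acetyltransferase for selection of transduced mammalian cells. A cPPT/CTS element, which aids nuclear import, precedes the main cassette. In that cassette, the strong constitutive EF-1α promoter expresses MYBBP1A, and a downstream WPRE enhances transcript stability and expression. The ΔU3 3' LTR inactivates the LTR promoter after integration, and an SV40 poly(A) signal lies just beyond it.

According to the record, each ORF in the collection is paired with a unique 24-bp barcode, although the barcode is not annotated separately in the feature table. The barcodes let individual factors be identified by sequencing in pooled overexpression screens, such as those for directed differentiation.
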