Features (pLannotate 1.2.2; 31 found; start..end, strand, type, name):
      5..231     +  promoter       RSV promoter: Rous sarcoma virus enhancer/promoter
    232..412     +  LTR            5' LTR (truncated): truncated 5' long terminal repeat (LTR) from HIV-1
    459..584     +  misc_feature   HIV-1 Ψ: packaging signal of human immunodeficiency virus type 1
    568..931     +  CDS            HIV-1 gag (fragment): gag protein from human immunodeficiency virus 1; gag
   1077..1310    +  misc_feature   RRE: The Rev response element (RRE) of HIV-1 allows for Rev-dependent mRNA export from the nucleus to the cytoplasm.
   1687..1713    +  CDS            Rev (fragment): human immunodeficiency virus 1 (HIV-1) Rev protein; rev; enhances nuclear export of unspliced and incompletely spliced viral mRNAs
   1720..1743    +  promoter       SV40 promoter (fragment): SV40 early promoter
   1744..1815    +  promoter       SV40 promoter (fragment): SV40 enhancer and early promoter
   1839..1974    +  rep_origin     SV40 ori: SV40 origin of replication
   2020..2616    +  CDS            PuroR (fragment): puromycin N-acetyltransferase; pac from Streptomyces; confers resistance to puromycin
   2665..2782    +  misc_feature   cPPT/CTS: central polypurine tract and central termination sequence of HIV-1
   2847..2913    +  CDS            small t antigen (fragment): SV40 (simian virus 40) small t antigen
   2920..4098    +  promoter       EF-1α promoter: strong constitutive promoter for human elongation factor EF-1α
   4115..8077    +  CDS            MYBBP1A: MBB1A_HUMAN - Also known as P160. Experimental evidence at protein level: Swiss-Prot protein existence level 1. May activate or repress transcription via interactions with sequence specific DNA-binding proteins (By similarity). Repression may be mediated at least in part by histone deacetylase activity (HDAC activity) (By similarity). Acts as a corepressor and in concert with CRY1, represses the transcription of the core circadian clock component PER2 (By similarity). Preferentially binds to dimethylated histone H3 'Lys-9' (H3K9me2) on the PER2 promoter (By similarity). Has a role in rRNA biog
   8126..8179    +  promoter       U6 promoter (fragment): RNA polymerase III promoter for human U6 snRNA
   8221..8809    +  misc_feature   WPRE: woodchuck hepatitis virus posttranscriptional regulatory element
   8860..8879    +  misc_feature   cPPT/CTS (fragment): central polypurine tract and central termination sequence of HIV-1
   8881..9114    +  LTR            3' LTR (ΔU3): self-inactivating 3' long terminal repeat (LTR) from HIV-1
   9192..9313    +  polyA_signal   SV40 poly(A) signal: SV40 polyadenylation signal
   9353..9488    +  rep_origin     SV40 ori: SV40 origin of replication
   9509..9527    -  promoter       T7 promoter: promoter for bacteriophage T7 RNA polymerase
   9535..9690    +  CDS            lacZα (fragment): LacZα fragment of β-galactosidase; lacZ fragment
   9695..10123   +  rep_origin     f1 ori (sequence partly withheld): f1 bacteriophage origin of replication; arrow indicates direction of (+) strand synthesis
  10176..10280   +  promoter       AmpR promoter: bla
  10281..11141   +  CDS            AmpR: β-lactamase; bla; confers resistance to ampicillin, carbenicillin, and related antibiotics
  11312..11900   +  rep_origin     ori: high-copy-number ColE1/pMB1/pBR322/pUC origin of replication
  12083..12175   +  CDS            lacI (fragment): lac repressor; lacI; The lac repressor binds to the lac operator to inhibit transcription in E. coli. This inhibition can be relieved by adding lactose or isopropyl-β-D-thiogalactopyranoside (IPTG).
  12188..12209   +  protein_bind   CAP binding site: CAP binding activates transcription in the presence of cAMP. E. coli catabolite activator protein
  12224..12254   +  promoter       lac promoter: promoter for the E. coli lac operon
  12258..12280   +  protein_bind   lac operator (fragment): The lac repressor binds to the lac operator to inhibit transcription in E. coli. This inhibition can be relieved by adding lactose or isopropyl-β-D-thiogalactopyranoside (IPTG). lac repressor encoded by lacI
  12323..12341   +  promoter       T3 promoter: promoter for bacteriophage T3 RNA polymerase
>Addgene plasmid #142929 | TFORF2281 | addgene full sequence | sequence record 397291 | Addgene NGS Result
TTAATGTAGTCTTATGCAATACTCTTGTAGTCTTGCAACATGGTAACGATGAGTTAGCAACATGCCTTAC
AAGGAGAGAAAAAGCACCGTGCATGCCGATTGGTGGAAGTAAGGTGGTACGATCGTGCCTTATTAGGAAG
GCAACAGACGGGTCTGACATGGATTGGACGAACCACTGAATTGCCGCATTGCAGAGATATTGTATTTAAG
TGCCTAGCTCGATACATAAACGGGTCTCTCTGGTTAGACCAGATCTGAGCCTGGGAGCTCTCTGGCTAAC
TAGGGAACCCACTGCTTAAGCCTCAATAAAGCTTGCCTTGAGTGCTTCAAGTAGTGTGTGCCCGTCTGTT
GTGTGACTCTGGTAACTAGAGATCCCTCAGACCCTTTTAGTCAGTGTGGAAAATCTCTAGCAGTGGCGCC
CGAACAGGGACTTGAAAGCGAAAGGGAAACCAGAGGAGCTCTCTCGACGCAGGACTCGGCTTGCTGAAGC
GCGCACGGCAAGAGGCGAGGGGCGGCGACTGGTGAGTACGCCAAAAATTTTGACTAGCGGAGGCTAGAAG
GAGAGAGATGGGTGCGAGAGCGTCAGTATTAAGCGGGGGAGAATTAGATCGCGATGGGAAAAAATTCGGT
TAAGGCCAGGGGGAAAGAAAAAATATAAATTAAAACATATAGTATGGGCAAGCAGGGAGCTAGAACGATT
CGCAGTTAATCCTGGCCTGTTAGAAACATCAGAAGGCTGTAGACAAATACTGGGACAGCTACAACCATCC
CTTCAGACAGGATCAGAAGAACTTAGATCATTATATAATACAGTAGCAACCCTCTATTGTGTGCATCAAA
GGATAGAGATAAAAGACACCAAGGAAGCTTTAGACAAGATAGAGGAAGAGCAAAACAAAAGTAAGACCAC
CGCACAGCAAGCGGCCGCTGATCTTCAGACCTGGAGGAGGAGATATGAGGGACAATTGGAGAAGTGAATT
ATATAAATATAAAGTAGTAAAAATTGAACCATTAGGAGTAGCACCCACCAAGGCAAAGAGAAGAGTGGTG
CAGAGAGAAAAAAGAGCAGTGGGAATAGGAGCTTTGTTCCTTGGGTTCTTGGGAGCAGCAGGAAGCACTA
TGGGCGCAGCGTCAATGACGCTGACGGTACAGGCCAGACAATTATTGTCTGGTATAGTGCAGCAGCAGAA
CAATTTGCTGAGGGCTATTGAGGCGCAACAGCATCTGTTGCAACTCACAGTCTGGGGCATCAAGCAGCTC
CAGGCAAGAATCCTGGCTGTGGAAAGATACCTAAAGGATCAACAGCTCCTGGGGATTTGGGGTTGCTCTG
GAAAACTCATTTGCACCACTGCTGTGCCTTGGAATGCTAGTTGGAGTAATAAATCTCTGGAACAGATTTG
GAATCACACGACCTGGATGGAGTGGGACAGAGAAATTAACAATTACACAAGCTTAATACACTCCTTAATT
GAAGAATCGCAAAACCAGCAAGAAAAGAATGAACAAGAATTATTGGAATTAGATAAATGGGCAAGTTTGT
GGAATTGGTTTAACATAACAAATTGGCTGTGGTATATAAAATTATTCATAATGATAGTAGGAGGCTTGGT
AGGTTTAAGAATAGTTTTTGCTGTACTTTCTATAGTGAATAGAGTTAGGCAGGGATATTCACCATTATCG
TTTCAGACCCACCTCCCAACCCCGAGGGGACCCATGCATTGCATCTCAATTAGTCAGCAACCAGGTGTGG
AAAGTCCCCAGGCTCCCCAGCAGGCAGAAGTATGCAAAGCATGCGTCTCAATTAGTCAGCAACCATAGTC
CCGCCCCTAACTCCGCCCATCCCGCCCCTAACTCCGCCCAGTTCCGCCCATTCTCCGCCCCATGGCTGAC
TAATTTTTTTTATTTATGCAGAGGCCGAGGCCGCCTCGGCCTCTGAGCTATTCCAGAAGTAGTGAGGAGG
CTTTTTTGGAGGCCTAGGCTTTTGCAAAAAGCTTTCTAGAGGTACCACCGGAGCTTACCATGACCGAGTA
CAAGCCCACGGTGCGCCTCGCCACCCGCGACGACGTCCCCAGGGCCGTACGCACCCTCGCCGCCGCGTTC
GCCGACTACCCCGCCACGCGCCACACCGTCGATCCGGACCGCCACATCGAGCGGGTCACCGAGCTGCAAG
AACTCTTCCTCACGCGCGTCGGGCTCGACATCGGCAAGGTGTGGGTCGCGGACGACGGCGCCGCCGTGGC
GGTCTGGACCACGCCGGAGAGCGTCGAAGCGGGGGCGGTGTTCGCCGAGATCGGCCCGCGCATGGCCGAG
TTGAGCGGTTCCCGGCTGGCCGCGCAGCAACAGATGGAAGGCCTCCTGGCGCCGCACCGGCCCAAGGAGC
CCGCGTGGTTCCTGGCCACCGTCGGCGTCTCGCCCGACCACCAGGGCAAGGGTCTGGGCAGCGCCGTCGT
GCTCCCCGGAGTGGAGGCGGCCGAGCGCGCCGGGGTGCCCGCCTTCCTGGAGACCTCCGCGCCCCGCAAC
CTCCCCTTCTACGAGCGGCTCGGCTTCACCGTCACCGCCGACGTCGAGGTGCCCGAAGGACCGCGCACCT
GGTGCATGACCCGCAAGCCCGGTGCCAGTTAACGAATTCTAGATCTTGAGACAAATGGCAGTATTCATCC
ACAATTTTAAAAGAAAAGGGGGGATTGGGGGGTACAGTGCAGGGGAAAGAATAGTAGACATAATAGCAAC
AGACATACAAACTAAAGAATTACAAAAACAAATTACAAAAATTCAAAATTTTCGGGTTTATTACAGGGAC
AGCAGAGATCCACTTTGGCGCCGGCTCGAGGCCTGCAGGTGCAAAGATGGATAAAGTTTTAAACAGAGAG
GAATCTTTGCAGCTAATGGACCTTCTAGGTCTTGAAAGGAGTGGGAATTGGCTCCGGTGCCCGTCAGTGG
GCAGAGCGCACATCGCCCACAGTCCCCGAGAAGTTGGGGGGAGGGGTCGGCAATTGAACCGGTGCCTAGA
GAAGGTGGCGCGGGGTAAACTGGGAAAGTGATGTCGTGTACTGGCTCCGCCTTTTTCCCGAGGGTGGGGG
AGAACCGTATATAAGTGCAGTAGTCGCCGTGAACGTTCTTTTTCGCAACGGGTTTGCCGCCAGAACACAG
GTAAGTGCCGTGTGTGGTTCCCGCGGGCCTGGCCTCTTTACGGGTTATGGCCCTTGCGTGCCTTGAATTA
CTTCCACCTGGCTGCAGTACGTGATTCTTGATCCCGAGCTTCGGGTTGGAAGTGGGTGGGAGAGTTCGAG
GCCTTGCGCTTAAGGAGCCCCTTCGCCTCGTGCTTGAGTTGAGGCCTGGCCTGGGCGCTGGGGCCGCCGC
GTGCGAATCTGGTGGCACCTTCGCGCCTGTCTCGCTGCTTTCGATAAGTCTCTAGCCATTTAAAATTTTT
GATGACCTGCTGCGACGCTTTTTTTCTGGCAAGATAGTCTTGTAAATGCGGGCCAAGATCTGCACACTGG
TATTTCGGTTTTTGGGGCCGCGGGCGGCGACGGGGCCCGTGCGTCCCAGCGCACATGTTCGGCGAGGCGG
GGCCTGCGAGCGCGGCCACCGAGAATCGGACGGGGGTAGTCTCAAGCTGGCCGGCCTGCTCTGGTGCCTG
GCCTCGCGCCGCCGTGTATCGCCCCGCCCTGGGCGGCAAGGCTGGCCCGGTCGGCACCAGTTGCGTGAGC
GGAAAGATGGCCGCTTCCCGGCCCTGCTGCAGGGAGCTCAAAATGGAGGACGCGGCGCTCGGGAGAGCGG
GCGGGTGAGTCACCCACACAAAGGAAAAGGGCCTTTCCGTCCTCAGCCGTCGCTTCATGTGACTCCACGG
AGTACCGGGCGCCGTCCAGGCACCTCGATTAGTTCTCGAGCTTTTGGAGTACGTCGTCTTTAGGTTGGGG
GGAGGGGTTTTATGCGATGGAGTTTCCCCACACTGAGTGGGTGGAGACTGAAGTTAGGCCAGCTTGGCAC
TTGATGTAATTCTCCTTGGAATTTGCCCTTTTTGAGTTTGGATCTTGGTTCATTCTCAAGCCTCAGACAG
TGGTTCAAAGTTTTTTTCTTCCATTTCAGGTGTCGTGAGGCTAGCACCGCCACCATGGAGAGCCGGGATC
CCGCCCAGCCGATGTCGCCTGGAGAAGCGACGCAGAGTGGCGCCCGGCCTGCCGACCGCTATGGCCTATT
GAAGCACAGTCGCGAGTTCTTGGACTTCTTCTGGGACATTGCGAAGCCTGAGCAGGAGACGCGACTTGCG
GCCACGGAGAAGCTGCTGGAGTATCTGCGTGGCAGGCCGAAGGGGTCCGAGATGAAATATGCCCTGAAGC
GTCTAATCACGGGACTCGGGGTCGGGCGAGAAACAGCCCGGCCCTGCTACAGTTTGGCCCTGGCACAGCT
GTTACAGTCTTTTGAAGACCTCCCCTTGTGCAGCATCCTGCAGCAGATACAAGAAAAATATGACCTGCAT
CAGGTGAAGAAGGCAATGCTGAGACCTGCTCTCTTTGCAAACCTGTTTGGAGTGCTCGCCCTCTTTCAGT
CAGGTCGGCTGGTGAAGGACCAGGAGGCACTGATGAAGTCGGTGAAGCTGCTGCAGGCCCTGGCCCAGTA
CCAAAACCACTTGCAGGAGCAGCCCCGGAAGGCCCTGGTGGACATCCTCTCCGAGGTCTCGAAGGCCACA
TTGCAGGAGATCCTGCCGGAGGTCCTCAAAGCCGACTTGAATATAATACTCAGCTCCCCTGAACAGCTAG
AGCTCTTCCTCCTGGCCCAGCAGAAGGTGCCCTCCAAGCTCAAGAAGCTGGTGGGATCCGTGAACCTATT
CTCAGATGAGAATGTCCCCAGGCTGGTGAATGTGCTGAAGATGGCCGCCTCCTCTGTGAAGAAGGACCGC
AAGCTGCCCGCCATTGCTCTGGACCTGCTCCGCCTGGCACTCAAGGAAGACAAGTTCCCACGGTTCTGGA
AGGAGGTGGTGGAACAAGGGCTGCTGAAGATGCAGTTCTGGCCAGCCAGCTACCTGTGTTTCCGCCTGCT
GGGCGCGGCCCTGCCCCTGCTGACCAAGGAGCAGCTGCACCTGGTGATGCAGGGAGACGTGATCCGCCAT
TACGGGGAGCACGTGTGCACTGCTAAGCTCCCAAAGCAGTTCAAGTTTGCCCCAGAGATGGACGATTACG
TGGGCACCTTCCTAGAGGGGTGCCAGGATGACCCTGAGCGGCAGCTGGCCGTGCTAGTGGCCTTCTCATC
TGTCACCAACCAAGGCCTCCCTGTCACGCCTACTTTCTGGCGGGTCGTGCGGTTCCTGAGCCCTCCGGCC
CTGCAGGGCTATGTGGCCTGGCTGCGGGCCATGTTTCTCCAGCCAGACCTGGACTCCTTGGTTGACTTCA
GCACCAACAACCAGAAGAAAGCCCAGGATTCATCGCTCCACATGCCTGAGCGAGCTGTGTTCCGGCTGAG
GAAATGGATCATCTTTCGATTGGTGAGCATTGTGGACAGCCTGCACCTGGAGATGGAGGAGGCCTTGACT
GAGCAGGTGGCCAGGTTTTGTTTGTTCCACTCGTTCTTTGTCACAAAGAAGCCCACATCCCAGATCCCTG
AGACAAAGCACCCGTTCTCCTTCCCTTTGGAAAACCAGGCCCGAGAGGCTGTCAGCAGTGCCTTCTTCAG
TCTGTTGCAGACCCTCAGCACGCAGTTCAAGCAGGCACCGGGCCAGACCCAGGGTGGGCAGCCCTGGACC
TACCACCTGGTGCAGTTCGCAGACCTCCTGTTGAATCACAGCCACAACGTGACCACCGTGACACCCTTCA
CTGCGCAGCAGCGCCAGGCCTGGGACCGGATGCTGCAGACTCTGAAGGAGCTGGAGGCCCACTCCGCAGA
GGCCAGGGCTGCTGCCTTCCAGCACCTTCTGCTCCTCGTGGGCATCCACCTCCTCAAGTCCCCTGCAGAG
AGCTGTGACCTGCTGGGTGACATCCAGACCTGCATCAGGAAAAGTCTGGGAGAGAAGCCCCGCCGGAGCC
GCACCAAGACCATCGACCCCCAGGAACCCCCGTGGGTAGAGGTGCTGGTGGAGATCTTGCTGGCCCTGTT
GGCCCAGCCCAGCCACCTCATGCGCCAGGTGGCCCGGAGCGTGTTTGGCCACATCTGCTCCCACCTGACC
CCGCGTGCCCTGCAGCTAATTCTGGATGTGCTGAACCCCGAGACCAGTGAGGATGAGAATGACCGTGTGG
TGGTGACGGACGATTCTGATGAGCGGCGGCTGAAGGGTGCAGAGGACAAGAGCGAGGAAGGTGAGGACAA
CAGAAGCTCAGAGAGTGAAGAGGAGAGCGAGGGGGAGGAGAGCGAGGAGGAGGAGCGCGACGGGGACGTG
GATCAGGGCTTCCGGGAACAGCTGATGACCGTGCTGCAGGCTGGGAAGGCGCTGGGTGGAGAGGACAGTG
AGAACGAGGAGGAGCTGGGGGATGAGGCCATGATGGCCCTGGACCAGAGCCTCGCCAGCCTCTTTGCCGA
GCAGAAGCTGCGTATCCAGGCCCGGCGAGACGAGAAGAACAAGCTGCAGAAGGAGAAGGCTCTGCGGCGC
GACTTCCAGATCCGGGTGCTGGACCTGGTGGAGGTGCTAGTGACCAAGCAGCCCGAGAATGCCCTGGTCC
TGGAGCTGCTGGAGCCGCTGCTGAGCATCATCCGGCGCAGCCTGCGCAGCAGCAGCTCCAAACAGGAGCA
GGACCTTCTGCACAAGACGGCGCGCATCTTCACGCACCACCTGTGCCGTGCCCGGCGCTACTGCCACGAC
TTGGGTGAGCGCGCAGGGGCCCTGCACGCCCAGGTGGAGCGGTTGGTGCAGCAGGCTGGCCGCCAGCCCG
ACTCCCCCACCGCCCTCTACCACTTCAACGCCTCTCTCTACCTGCTCCGGGTCTTGAAGGGCAACACTGC
TGAGGGCTGCGTGCATGAGACACAGGAGAAGCAGAAAGCTGGCACTGACCCCAGCCACATGCCCACGGGC
CCGCAGGCTGCCAGCTGCTTGGACTTGAACCTGGTGACCCGGGTGTACTCGACAGCACTGAGCTCCTTCC
TGACCAAGCGCAACAGCCCCCTCACAGTTCCCATGTTCCTCAGCCTCTTCTCCCGGCACCCGGTGCTCTG
TCAGAGCCTGCTCCCCATCCTGGTCCAGCATATCACGGGCCCGGTGCGGCCCCGTCATCAGGCCTGCCTG
CTGCTCCAGAAGACCCTGTCCATGCGGGAGGTGAGGTCGTGCTTTGAGGACCCCGAGTGGAAGCAGCTGA
TGGGCCAGGTCCTAGCAAAGGTCACCGAGAACTTGCGCGTGCTGGGGGAGGCGCAGACCAAGGCGCAGCA
TCAGCAGGCACTGTCCTCCCTGGAGCTGCTCAACGTTCTCTTCAGGACCTGCAAACATGAGAAGCTGACC
TTGGACCTGACGGTGCTCCTGGGTGTGCTGCAGGGGCAACAGCAGAGCCTACAGCAGGGGGCACACTCCA
CCGGCTCCAGCCGCCTGCACGACCTCTACTGGCAGGCCATGAAAACCCTGGGAGTCCAGCGCCCCAAGTT
GGAGAAGAAGGATGCCAAGGAGATCCCCAGTGCCACCCAGAGCCCCATCAGTAAGAAGCGGAAGAAAAAG
GGATTCTTGCCAGAGACGAAGAAGCGCAAGAAACGCAAGTCAGAGGATGGCACGCCAGCGGAGGATGGCA
CACCTGCAGCCACCGGCGGGAGCCAGCCCCCCAGCATGGGCAGGAAGAAGAGGAACAGGACAAAGGCTAA
GGTCCCAGCCCAGGCAAACGGGACGCCAACCACCAAGAGTCCAGCCCCTGGCGCCCCCACCCGGAGCCCC
AGCACCCCTGCCAAATCCCCAAAACTGCAGAAGAAAAACCAGAAGCCGTCCCAGGTGAATGGAGCTCCCG
GGTCCCCCACGGAACCTGCAGGCCAAAAGCAGCATCAGAAGGCTCTTCCCAAAAAGGGGGTCTTGGGCAA
ATCACCACTGTCCGCGCTGGCACGGAAAAAGGCAAGGCTGTCTTTGGTCATCAGGAGTCCCAGCCTGCTT
CAGAGTGGGGCCAAGAAGAAAGCACAGACTCTGAGATTCACAATCAGCAGCTCTAAAAAATAGTAATGAA
CTAGTCCGTAACTTGAAAGTATTTCGATTTCTTGGCTTTATATATCTTGTGGAAAGGACGAAGACTCGTC
TAGAGTTAAGAGCGGACGCGTTAAGTCGACAATCAACCTCTGGATTACAAAATTTGTGAAAGATTGACTG
GTATTCTTAACTATGTTGCTCCTTTTACGCTATGTGGATACGCTGCTTTAATGCCTTTGTATCATGCTAT
TGCTTCCCGTATGGCTTTCATTTTCTCCTCCTTGTATAAATCCTGGTTGCTGTCTCTTTATGAGGAGTTG
TGGCCCGTTGTCAGGCAACGTGGCGTGGTGTGCACTGTGTTTGCTGACGCAACCCCCACTGGTTGGGGCA
TTGCCACCACCTGTCAGCTCCTTTCCGGGACTTTCGCTTTCCCCCTCCCTATTGCCACGGCGGAACTCAT
CGCCGCCTGCCTTGCCCGCTGCTGGACAGGGGCTCGGCTGTTGGGCACTGACAATTCCGTGGTGTTGTCG
GGGAAATCATCGTCCTTTCCTTGGCTGCTCGCCTGTGTTGCCACCTGGATTCTGCGCGGGACGTCCTTCT
GCTACGTCCCTTCGGCCCTCAATCCAGCGGACCTTCCTTCCCGCGGCCTGCTGCCGGCTCTGCGGCCTCT
TCCGCGTCTTCGCCTTCGCCCTCAGACGAGTCGGATCTCCCTTTGGGCCGCCTCCCCGCGTCGACTTTAA
GACCAATGACTTACAAGGCAGCTGTAGATCTTAGCCACTTTTTAAAAGAAAAGGGGGGACTGGAAGGGCT
AATTCACTCCCAACGAAGACAAGATCTGCTTTTTGCTTGTACTGGGTCTCTCTGGTTAGACCAGATCTGA
GCCTGGGAGCTCTCTGGCTAACTAGGGAACCCACTGCTTAAGCCTCAATAAAGCTTGCCTTGAGTGCTTC
AAGTAGTGTGTGCCCGTCTGTTGTGTGACTCTGGTAACTAGAGATCCCTCAGACCCTTTTAGTCAGTGTG
GAAAATCTCTAGCAGTACGTATAGTAGTTCATGTCATCTTATTATTCAGTATTTATAACTTGCAAAGAAA
TGAATATCAGAGAGTGAGAGGAACTTGTTTATTGCAGCTTATAATGGTTACAAATAAAGCAATAGCATCA
CAAATTTCACAAATAAAGCATTTTTTTCACTGCATTCTAGTTGTGGTTTGTCCAAACTCATCAATGTATC
TTATCATGTCTGGCTCTAGCTATCCCGCCCCTAACTCCGCCCATCCCGCCCCTAACTCCGCCCAGTTCCG
CCCATTCTCCGCCCCATGGCTGACTAATTTTTTTTATTTATGCAGAGGCCGAGGCCGCCTCGGCCTCTGA
GCTATTCCAGAAGTAGTGAGGAGGCTTTTTTGGAGGCCTAGGGACGTACCCAATTCGCCCTATAGTGAGT
CGTATTACGCGCGCTCACTGGCCGTCGTTTTACAACGTCGTGACTGGGAAAACCCTGGCGTTACCCAACT
TAATCGCCTTGCAGCACATCCCCCTTTCGCCAGCTGGCGTAATAGCGAAGAGGCCCGCACCGATCGCCCT
TCCCAACAGTTGCGCAGCCTGAATGGCGAATGGG
[124 nt withheld, positions 9695-9818]
C
[91 nt withheld, positions 9820-9910]
A
[49 nt withheld, positions 9912-9960]
CCTTTGACGTTGGAGTCCACGTTCTTT
[37 nt withheld, positions 9988-10024]
ACCCTATCTCGGTCTATTCTTTTGATTTATAAGGGATTTTGCCGATTTCGGCCTATTGGTTAAAAAATGA
GCTGATTTAACAAAAATTTAACGCGAATTTTAACAAAATATTAACGCTTACAATTTAGGTGGCACTTTTC
GGGGAAATGTGCGCGGAACCCCTATTTGTTTATTTTTCTAAATACATTCAAATATGTATCCGCTCATGAG
ACAATAACCCTGATAAATGCTTCAATAATATTGAAAAAGGAAGAGTATGAGTATTCAACATTTCCGTGTC
GCCCTTATTCCCTTTTTTGCGGCATTTTGCCTTCCTGTTTTTGCTCACCCAGAAACGCTGGTGAAAGTAA
AAGATGCTGAAGATCAGTTGGGTGCACGAGTGGGTTACATCGAACTGGATCTCAACAGCGGTAAGATCCT
TGAGAGTTTTCGCCCCGAAGAACGTTTTCCAATGATGAGCACTTTTAAAGTTCTGCTATGTGGCGCGGTA
TTATCCCGTATTGACGCCGGGCAAGAGCAACTCGGTCGCCGCATACACTATTCTCAGAATGACTTGGTTG
AGTACTCACCAGTCACAGAAAAGCATCTTACGGATGGCATGACAGTAAGAGAATTATGCAGTGCTGCCAT
AACCATGAGTGATAACACTGCGGCCAACTTACTTCTGACAACGATCGGAGGACCGAAGGAGCTAACCGCT
TTTTTGCACAACATGGGGGATCATGTAACTCGCCTTGATCGTTGGGAACCGGAGCTGAATGAAGCCATAC
CAAACGACGAGCGTGACACCACGATGCCTGTAGCAATGGCAACAACGTTGCGCAAACTATTAACTGGCGA
ACTACTTACTCTAGCTTCCCGGCAACAATTAATAGACTGGATGGAGGCGGATAAAGTTGCAGGACCACTT
CTGCGCTCGGCCCTTCCGGCTGGCTGGTTTATTGCTGATAAATCTGGAGCCGGTGAGCGTGGGTCTCGCG
GTATCATTGCAGCACTGGGGCCAGATGGTAAGCCCTCCCGTATCGTAGTTATCTACACGACGGGGAGTCA
GGCAACTATGGATGAACGAAATAGACAGATCGCTGAGATAGGTGCCTCACTGATTAAGCATTGGTAACTG
TCAGACCAAGTTTACTCATATATACTTTAGATTGATTTAAAACTTCATTTTTAATTTAAAAGGATCTAGG
TGAAGATCCTTTTTGATAATCTCATGACCAAAATCCCTTAACGTGAGTTTTCGTTCCACTGAGCGTCAGA
CCCCGTAGAAAAGATCAAAGGATCTTCTTGAGATCCTTTTTTTCTGCGCGTAATCTGCTGCTTGCAAACA
AAAAAACCACCGCTACCAGCGGTGGTTTGTTTGCCGGATCAAGAGCTACCAACTCTTTTTCCGAAGGTAA
CTGGCTTCAGCAGAGCGCAGATACCAAATACTGTTCTTCTAGTGTAGCCGTAGTTAGGCCACCACTTCAA
GAACTCTGTAGCACCGCCTACATACCTCGCTCTGCTAATCCTGTTACCAGTGGCTGCTGCCAGTGGCGAT
AAGTCGTGTCTTACCGGGTTGGACTCAAGACGATAGTTACCGGATAAGGCGCAGCGGTCGGGCTGAACGG
GGGGTTCGTGCACACAGCCCAGCTTGGAGCGAACGACCTACACCGAACTGAGATACCTACAGCGTGAGCT
ATGAGAAAGCGCCACGCTTCCCGAAGGGAGAAAGGCGGACAGGTATCCGGTAAGCGGCAGGGTCGGAACA
GGAGAGCGCACGAGGGAGCTTCCAGGGGGAAACGCCTGGTATCTTTATAGTCCTGTCGGGTTTCGCCACC
TCTGACTTGAGCGTCGATTTTTGTGATGCTCGTCAGGGGGGCGGAGCCTATGGAAAAACGCCAGCAACGC
GGCCTTTTTACGGTTCCTGGCCTTTTGCTGGCCTTTTGCTCACATGTTCTTTCCTGCGTTATCCCCTGAT
TCTGTGGATAACCGTATTACCGCCTTTGAGTGAGCTGATACCGCTCGCCGCAGCCGAACGACCGAGCGCA
GCGAGTCAGTGAGCGAGGAAGCGGAAGAGCGCCCAATACGCAAACCGCCTCTCCCCGCGCGTTGGCCGAT
TCATTAATGCAGCTGGCACGACAGGTTTCCCGACTGGAAAGCGGGCAGTGAGCGCAACGCAATTAATGTG
AGTTAGCTCACTCATTAGGCACCCCAGGCTTTACACTTTATGCTTCCGGCTCGTATGTTGTGTGGAATTG
TGAGCGGATAACAATTTCACACAGGAAACAGCTATGACCATGATTACGCCAAGCGCGCAATTAACCCTCA
CTAAAGGGAACAAAAGCTGGAGCTGCAAGC
