>Addgene plasmid #142929 | TFORF2281 | depositor partial sequence | sequence record 280925 | Insert
ACCGCCACCATGGAGAGCCGGGATCCCGCCCAGCCGATGTCGCCTGGAGAAGCGACGCAGAGTGGCGCCC
GGCCTGCCGACCGCTATGGCCTATTGAAGCACAGTCGCGAGTTCTTGGACTTCTTCTGGGACATTGCGAA
GCCTGAGCAGGAGACGCGACTTGCGGCCACGGAGAAGCTGCTGGAGTATCTGCGTGGCAGGCCGAAGGGG
TCCGAGATGAAATATGCCCTGAAGCGTCTAATCACGGGACTCGGGGTCGGGCGAGAAACAGCCCGGCCCT
GCTACAGTTTGGCCCTGGCACAGCTGTTACAGTCTTTTGAAGACCTCCCCTTGTGCAGCATCCTGCAGCA
GATACAAGAAAAATATGACCTGCATCAGGTGAAGAAGGCAATGCTGAGACCTGCTCTCTTTGCAAACCTG
TTTGGAGTGCTCGCCCTCTTTCAGTCAGGTCGGCTGGTGAAGGACCAGGAGGCACTGATGAAGTCGGTGA
AGCTGCTGCAGGCCCTGGCCCAGTACCAAAACCACTTGCAGGAGCAGCCCCGGAAGGCCCTGGTGGACAT
CCTCTCCGAGGTCTCGAAGGCCACATTGCAGGAGATCCTGCCGGAGGTCCTCAAAGCCGACTTGAATATA
ATACTCAGCTCCCCTGAACAGCTAGAGCTCTTCCTCCTGGCCCAGCAGAAGGTGCCCTCCAAGCTCAAGA
AGCTGGTGGGATCCGTGAACCTATTCTCAGATGAGAATGTCCCCAGGCTGGTGAATGTGCTGAAGATGGC
CGCCTCCTCTGTGAAGAAGGACCGCAAGCTGCCCGCCATTGCTCTGGACCTGCTCCGCCTGGCACTCAAG
GAAGACAAGTTCCCACGGTTCTGGAAGGAGGTGGTGGAACAAGGGCTGCTGAAGATGCAGTTCTGGCCAG
CCAGCTACCTGTGTTTCCGCCTGCTGGGCGCGGCCCTGCCCCTGCTGACCAAGGAGCAGCTGCACCTGGT
GATGCAGGGAGACGTGATCCGCCATTACGGGGAGCACGTGTGCACTGCTAAGCTCCCAAAGCAGTTCAAG
TTTGCCCCAGAGATGGACGATTACGTGGGCACCTTCCTAGAGGGGTGCCAGGATGACCCTGAGCGGCAGC
TGGCCGTGCTAGTGGCCTTCTCATCTGTCACCAACCAAGGCCTCCCTGTCACGCCTACTTTCTGGCGGGT
CGTGCGGTTCCTGAGCCCTCCGGCCCTGCAGGGCTATGTGGCCTGGCTGCGGGCCATGTTTCTCCAGCCA
GACCTGGACTCCTTGGTTGACTTCAGCACCAACAACCAGAAGAAAGCCCAGGATTCATCGCTCCACATGC
CTGAGCGAGCTGTGTTCCGGCTGAGGAAATGGATCATCTTTCGATTGGTGAGCATTGTGGACAGCCTGCA
CCTGGAGATGGAGGAGGCCTTGACTGAGCAGGTGGCCAGGTTTTGTTTGTTCCACTCGTTCTTTGTCACA
AAGAAGCCCACATCCCAGATCCCTGAGACAAAGCACCCGTTCTCCTTCCCTTTGGAAAACCAGGCCCGAG
AGGCTGTCAGCAGTGCCTTCTTCAGTCTGTTGCAGACCCTCAGCACGCAGTTCAAGCAGGCACCGGGCCA
GACCCAGGGTGGGCAGCCCTGGACCTACCACCTGGTGCAGTTCGCAGACCTCCTGTTGAATCACAGCCAC
AACGTGACCACCGTGACACCCTTCACTGCGCAGCAGCGCCAGGCCTGGGACCGGATGCTGCAGACTCTGA
AGGAGCTGGAGGCCCACTCCGCAGAGGCCAGGGCTGCTGCCTTCCAGCACCTTCTGCTCCTCGTGGGCAT
CCACCTCCTCAAGTCCCCTGCAGAGAGCTGTGACCTGCTGGGTGACATCCAGACCTGCATCAGGAAAAGT
CTGGGAGAGAAGCCCCGCCGGAGCCGCACCAAGACCATCGACCCCCAGGAACCCCCGTGGGTAGAGGTGC
TGGTGGAGATCTTGCTGGCCCTGTTGGCCCAGCCCAGCCACCTCATGCGCCAGGTGGCCCGGAGCGTGTT
TGGCCACATCTGCTCCCACCTGACCCCGCGTGCCCTGCAGCTAATTCTGGATGTGCTGAACCCCGAGACC
AGTGAGGATGAGAATGACCGTGTGGTGGTGACGGACGATTCTGATGAGCGGCGGCTGAAGGGTGCAGAGG
ACAAGAGCGAGGAAGGTGAGGACAACAGAAGCTCAGAGAGTGAAGAGGAGAGCGAGGGGGAGGAGAGCGA
GGAGGAGGAGCGCGACGGGGACGTGGATCAGGGCTTCCGGGAACAGCTGATGACCGTGCTGCAGGCTGGG
AAGGCGCTGGGTGGAGAGGACAGTGAGAACGAGGAGGAGCTGGGGGATGAGGCCATGATGGCCCTGGACC
AGAGCCTCGCCAGCCTCTTTGCCGAGCAGAAGCTGCGTATCCAGGCCCGGCGAGACGAGAAGAACAAGCT
GCAGAAGGAGAAGGCTCTGCGGCGCGACTTCCAGATCCGGGTGCTGGACCTGGTGGAGGTGCTAGTGACC
AAGCAGCCCGAGAATGCCCTGGTCCTGGAGCTGCTGGAGCCGCTGCTGAGCATCATCCGGCGCAGCCTGC
GCAGCAGCAGCTCCAAACAGGAGCAGGACCTTCTGCACAAGACGGCGCGCATCTTCACGCACCACCTGTG
CCGTGCCCGGCGCTACTGCCACGACTTGGGTGAGCGCGCAGGGGCCCTGCACGCCCAGGTGGAGCGGTTG
GTGCAGCAGGCTGGCCGCCAGCCCGACTCCCCCACCGCCCTCTACCACTTCAACGCCTCTCTCTACCTGC
TCCGGGTCTTGAAGGGCAACACTGCTGAGGGCTGCGTGCATGAGACACAGGAGAAGCAGAAAGCTGGCAC
TGACCCCAGCCACATGCCCACGGGCCCGCAGGCTGCCAGCTGCTTGGACTTGAACCTGGTGACCCGGGTG
TACTCGACAGCACTGAGCTCCTTCCTGACCAAGCGCAACAGCCCCCTCACAGTTCCCATGTTCCTCAGCC
TCTTCTCCCGGCACCCGGTGCTCTGTCAGAGCCTGCTCCCCATCCTGGTCCAGCATATCACGGGCCCGGT
GCGGCCCCGTCATCAGGCCTGCCTGCTGCTCCAGAAGACCCTGTCCATGCGGGAGGTGAGGTCGTGCTTT
GAGGACCCCGAGTGGAAGCAGCTGATGGGCCAGGTCCTAGCAAAGGTCACCGAGAACTTGCGCGTGCTGG
GGGAGGCGCAGACCAAGGCGCAGCATCAGCAGGCACTGTCCTCCCTGGAGCTGCTCAACGTTCTCTTCAG
GACCTGCAAACATGAGAAGCTGACCTTGGACCTGACGGTGCTCCTGGGTGTGCTGCAGGGGCAACAGCAG
AGCCTACAGCAGGGGGCACACTCCACCGGCTCCAGCCGCCTGCACGACCTCTACTGGCAGGCCATGAAAA
CCCTGGGAGTCCAGCGCCCCAAGTTGGAGAAGAAGGATGCCAAGGAGATCCCCAGTGCCACCCAGAGCCC
CATCAGTAAGAAGCGGAAGAAAAAGGGATTCTTGCCAGAGACGAAGAAGCGCAAGAAACGCAAGTCAGAG
GATGGCACGCCAGCGGAGGATGGCACACCTGCAGCCACCGGCGGGAGCCAGCCCCCCAGCATGGGCAGGA
AGAAGAGGAACAGGACAAAGGCTAAGGTCCCAGCCCAGGCAAACGGGACGCCAACCACCAAGAGTCCAGC
CCCTGGCGCCCCCACCCGGAGCCCCAGCACCCCTGCCAAATCCCCAAAACTGCAGAAGAAAAACCAGAAG
CCGTCCCAGGTGAATGGAGCTCCCGGGTCCCCCACGGAACCTGCAGGCCAAAAGCAGCATCAGAAGGCTC
TTCCCAAAAAGGGGGTCTTGGGCAAATCACCACTGTCCGCGCTGGCACGGAAAAAGGCAAGGCTGTCTTT
GGTCATCAGGAGTCCCAGCCTGCTTCAGAGTGGGGCCAAGAAGAAAGCACAGACTCTGAGATTCACAATC
AGCAGCTCTAAAAAATAGTAATGAACTAGTCCGTAACTTGAAAGTATTTCGATTTCTTGGCTTTATATAT
CTTGTGGAAAGGACGAAGACTCGTCTAGAGTTAAGAGCGG
