>Addgene plasmid #142929 | TFORF2281 | depositor partial sequence | sequence record 280926 | Barcode
AGACTCGTCTAGAGTTAAGAGCGG
